>Addgene plasmid #43216 | I-TTTC | depositor partial sequence | sequence record 58481 | I-TTTC sequence 424 bps
CGTCTCCTGACCCCAGAGCAGGTCGTGGCCATTGCCTCGAATGGAGGGGGCAAACAGGCGTTGGAAACCG
TACAACGATTGCTGCCGGTGCTGTGCCAAGCGCACGGACTCACCCCAGAGCAGGTCGTGGCCATTGCCTC
GAATGGAGGGGGCAAACAGGCGTTGGAAACCGTACAACGATTGCTGCCGGTGCTGTGCCAAGCGCACGGC
CTCACCCCAGAGCAGGTCGTGGCCATTGCCTCGAATGGAGGGGGCAAACAGGCGTTGGAAACCGTACAAC
GATTGCTGCCGGTGCTGTGCCAAGCGCACGGATTAACCCCAGAGCAGGTCGTGGCGATCGCAAGCCACGA
CGGAGGAAAGCAAGCCTTGGAAACAGTACAGAGGCTGTTGCCTGTGCTGTGCCAAGCGCACGGCTTAAGA
GACG
