>Addgene plasmid #43216 | I-TTTC | addgene partial sequence | sequence record 61985 | M13-F20 5'-TGTAAAACGACGGCCAGT-3'
GCGATTGGGCCCTCTAGATGCATGCTCGAGCGGCCGCCAGTGTGATGGATATCTGCAGAATTCGCCCTTA
TATAGATGCCGTCCTAGCGCGTCTCCTGACCCCAGAGCAGGTCGTGGCCATTGCCTCGAATGGAGGGGGC
AAACAGGCGTTGGAAACCGTACAACGATTGCTGCCGGTGCTGTGCCAAGCGCACGGACTCACCCCAGAGC
AGGTCGTGGCCATTGCCTCGAATGGAGGGGGCAAACAGGCGTTGGAAACCGTACAACGATTGCTGCCGGT
GCTGTGCCAAGCGCACGGCCTCACCCCAGAGCAGGTCGTGGCCATTGCCTCGAATGGAGGGGGCAAACAG
GCGTTGGAAACCGTACAACGATTGCTGCCGGTGCTGTGCCAAGCGCACGGATTAACCCCAGAGCAGGTCG
TGGCGATCGCAAGCCACGACGGAGGAAAGCAAGCCTTGGAAACAGTACAGAGGCTGTTGCCTGTGCTGTG
CCAAGCGCACGGCTTAAGAGACGTGGGCACAGGAAAGATACTTAAGGGCGAATTCCAGCACACTGGCGGC
CGTTACTAGTGGATCCGAGCTCGGTACCAAGCTTGATGCATAGCTTGAGTATTCTATAGTGTCACCTAAA
TAGCTTGGCGTAATCATGGTCATAGCTGTTTCCTGTGTGAAATTGTTATCCGCTCACAATTCCACACAAC
ATACGAGCCGGAAGCATAAAGTGTAAAGCCTGGGGTGCCTAATGAGTGAGCTAACTCACATTAATTGCGT
TGCGCTCACTGCCCGCTTTCCAGTCGGGAAACCTGTCGTGCCAGCTGCATTAATGAATCGGCCAACGCGC
GGGGAGAGGCGGTTTGCGTATTGGGCGCTCTTCCGCTTCC
