[The description below was written by a language model from this plasmid's Addgene catalogue record.]
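Description:
I-TTTC is a bacterial cloning plasmid built on the commercial pCRII-TOPO backbone (about 4 kb without insert), into which a 424 bp synthetic fragment was introduced by TOPO cloning. It is maintained at high copy in E. coli and carries both ampicillin and kanamycin resistance, as is standard for this backbone, so either or both drugs can be used for selection. The insert is flanked by T7 and M13-reverse priming sites, which are the recorded sequencing primers for checking it. The vector has no stated role in expression: it is listed purely as a cloning vector, and the record describes no promoter-driven payload, tag or reporter for use in eukaryotic cells.

The record gives the insert only by name and does not describe its content. It does associate the plasmid with a TALEN genome-editing system developed for generating human stem cell-based disease models. In that context, the name and size are consistent with a pre-assembled block of TAL effector repeats, roughly four repeat units, that would specify the DNA bases T-T-T-C, with the "I" prefix plausibly indicating the block's position in an ordered assembly. This interpretation is an inference, not something the catalogue fields state. On that reading, the plasmid would be one member of a library of multimer modules that are excised or amplified and joined in a defined order to build custom TALE DNA-binding arrays, which are then moved into a separate nuclease expression vector. No feature table is provided, so the exact boundaries of the insert, any flanking restriction sites used for assembly, and its orientation cannot be described here.
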