Addgene plasmid #43216: I-TTTC
Depositing lab: Chad Cowan & Kiran Musunuru. Depositing organization: Harvard University. Publication: A TALEN Genome-Editing System for Generating Human Stem Cell-Based Disease Models. Ding Q, Lee YK, Schaefer EA, Peters DT, Veres A, Kim K, Kuperwasser N, Motola DL, Meissner TB, Hendriks WT, Trevisan M, Gupta RM, Moisan A, Banks E, Friesen M, Schinzel RT, Xia F, Tang A, Xia Y, Figueroa E, Wann A, Ahfeldt T, Daheron L, Zhang F, Rubin LL, Peng LF, Chung RT, Musunuru K, Cowan CA. Cell Stem Cell. 2012 Dec 12. pii: S1934-5909(12)00645-5. doi: 10.1016/j.stem.2012.11.011. PubMed 23246482.
Backbone
  Vector backbone: pCRII-TOPO
  Backbone manufacturer: Invitrogen
  Backbone size w/o insert (bp): 3973
  Vector type: Bacterial Cloning
Growth in bacteria
  Bacterial resistance: Ampicillin and Kanamycin, 100 & 50 μg/mL
  Growth temperature: 37°C
  Growth strain: Top10
  Copy number: High Copy
Gene/Insert
  Gene/Insert name: I-TTTC
  Species: Synthetic
  Insert size (bp): 424
  Cloning method: TOPO Cloning
  Sequencing primers: 5′ T7; 3′ M13-rev
Terms and licenses: Academic/Nonprofit Terms; Industry Terms: Not Available to Industry
How to cite: I-TTTC was a gift from Chad Cowan & Kiran Musunuru (Addgene plasmid # 43216 ; http://n2t.net/addgene:43216 ; RRID:Addgene_43216)
